>Addgene plasmid #228578 | TMEM16F-I521E-peGFP-N1 | addgene full sequence | sequence record 454829 | Addgene NGS Result
TAGTTATTAATAGTAATCAATTACGGGGTCATTAGTTCATAGCCCATATATGGAGTTCCGCGTTACATAA
CTTACGGTAAATGGCCCGCCTGGCTGACCGCCCAACGACCCCCGCCCATTGACGTCAATAATGACGTATG
TTCCCATAGTAACGCCAATAGGGACTTTCCATTGACGTCAATGGGTGGAGTATTTACGGTAAACTGCCCA
CTTGGCAGTACATCAAGTGTATCATATGCCAAGTACGCCCCCTATTGACGTCAATGACGGTAAATGGCCC
GCCTGGCATTATGCCCAGTACATGACCTTATGGGACTTTCCTACTTGGCAGTACATCTACGTATTAGTCA
TCGCTATTACCATGGTGATGCGGTTTTGGCAGTACATCAATGGGCGTGGATAGCGGTTTGACTCACGGGG
ATTTCCAAGTCTCCACCCCATTGACGTCAATGGGAGTTTGTTTTGGCACCAAAATCAACGGGACTTTCCA
AAATGTCGTAACAACTCCGCCCCATTGACGCAAATGGGCGGTAGGCGTGTACGGTGGGAGGTCTATATAA
GCAGAGCTGGTTTAGTGAACCGTCAGATCCGCTAGCGCTACCGGACTCAGATCTCGAGCTCAAGCTTCGA
ATTCTGCAGTCGACGGTACCGCGGGCCACCATGACTAGGAAGGTCCTGCTGAACATGGAGCTGGAGGAGG
ACGACGATGAGGATGGAGACATTGTGCTGGAAAACTTTGACCAGACAATTGTCTGCCCCACCTTTGGATC
ACTGGAGAATCAGCAGGACTTCAGGACTCCAGAGTTTGAAGAATTTAACGGGAAGCCCGACTCCCTCTTT
TTCACCGATGGCCAGAGGCGAATCGACTTCATCCTCGTGTATGAAGATGAGAGCAAAAAGGAGAACAATA
AGAAAGGGACAAATGAGAAACAGAAGAGGAAAAGACAAGCATACGAATCTAACCTTATCTGCCATGGGCT
GCAGCTGGAAGCAACAAGATCTGTTTCTGATGACAAGCTTGTGTTCGTAAAAGTGCACGCGCCCTGGGAA
GTGCTGTGCACCTATGCTGAGATCATGCACATCAAACTCCCGCTAAAGCCAAACGACCTGAAAACGCGCT
CGCCCTTTGGCAACCTCAACTGGTTCACCAAGGTCCTCCGGGTGAACGAGAGTGTCATCAAGCCAGAGCA
GGAGTTCTTCACTGCCCCTTTTGAGAAGAGCCGGATGAATGATTTCTACATCCTCGATAGAGATTCCTTC
TTCAACCCTGCCACCAGAAGCCGCATTGTTTATTTCATCCTCTCTCGGGTCAAATACCAAGTGATGAACA
ACGTTAACAAATTTGGGATTAATAGACTGGTCAGCTCTGGAATCTACAAAGCAGCGTTTCCTCTGCACGA
CTGCAGATTCAACTATGAGTCGGAGGACATCAGTTGTCCTAGCGAGCGTTACCTCCTGTACAGAGAATGG
GCTCACCCTCGGAGTATATACAAGAAGCAGCCCTTGGATCTTATCAGGAAGTATTACGGCGAGAAGATTG
GAATCTACTTTGCTTGGCTGGGCTATTACACGCAGATGCTCCTTCTCGCAGCTGTGGTGGGCGTGGCCTG
CTTCCTCTATGGATATCTTGATCAGGATAACTGCACTTGGAGCAAAGAGGTCTGTGATCCTGACATCGGT
GGCCAGATCCTGATGTGCCCCCAGTGTGACAGGCTGTGTCCGTTCTGGAGGCTGAATATCACCTGTGAAT
CTTCTAAGAAATTGTGCATCTTTGACAGTTTTGGAACCCTGATCTTCGCTGTATTTATGGGAGTGTGGGT
TACATTGTTTTTGGAGTTTTGGAAGCGGCGCCAGGCAGAGCTCGAATATGAATGGGACACCGTTGAGCTA
CAGCAAGAGGAACAGGCCCGGCCAGAGTATGAGGCCCAGTGCAATCACGTGGTGATAAACGAGATCACTC
AGGAGGAGGAGCGCATCCCATTTACCACCTGTGGGAAGTGCATCCGGGTCACGCTGTGTGCGAGCGCCGT
CTTCTTCTGGATCCTGCTCATCATCGCCTCTGTGATCGGGATCATTGTCTACAGGCTGTCCGTGTTCATC
GTATTTTCCACAACGCTCCCCAAGAACCCCAACGGGACAGACCCGATCCAGAAGTACCTGACCCCACAGA
TGGCCACATCCATCACAGCCTCCATCATCAGCTTCATCATCGAGATGATCCTCAACACGATCTACGAGAA
GGTGGCCATCATGATCACCAACTTCGAGCTCCCAAGGACCCAGACGGATTATGAGAACAGCCTGACCATG
AAGATGTTCTTGTTCCAGTTTGTCAACTATTACTCCTCATGCTTCTACATCGCATTCTTCAAGGGCAAAT
TCGTGGGCTATCCCGGGGACCCAGTGTACTTGCTGGGCAAATACAGAAGCGAAGAGTGTGACCCGGGGGG
CTGCCTCCTTGAACTGACCACACAGCTGACGATCATCATGGGGGGAAAGGCAATCTGGAACAACATACAA
GAAGTCTTGCTCCCATGGGTTATGAATCTAATTGGACGATATAAAAGAGTCTCGGGATCAGAAAAGATAA
CCCCACGATGGGAACAGGATTACCATCTGCAGCCCATGGGCAAGCTGGGATTGTTCTATGAGTATCTTGA
AATGATTATTCAGTTTGGGTTCGTCACTTTATTTGTGGCCTCTTTCCCACTGGCTCCCCTGCTGGCTCTG
GTGAACAATATTTTGGAAATAAGAGTGGACGCGTGGAAGCTCACAACCCAGTTTAGGCGCATGGTGCCCG
AAAAAGCCCAGGATATCGGCGCGTGGCAGCCCATCATGCAAGGAATAGCCATCCTGGCCGTGGTGACCAA
CGCCATGATCATTGCTTTCACATCAGACATGATCCCCCGCCTGGTGTATTATTGGTCTTTCTCTATCCCT
CCCTACGGGGACCACACTTATTACACCATGGACGGCTACATCAACAACACTCTCTCTGTCTTCAACATCA
CGGACTTCAAGAACACAGACAAAGAAAACCCATACATTGGGCTTGGTAACTATACCTTGTGCAGGTACCG
TGACTTCCGAAACCCACCTGGGCACCCACAAGAGTATAAACACAACATCTACTATTGGCACGTGATTGCC
GCCAAGCTGGCCTTCATCATTGTCATGGAGCACATCATCTACTCTGTGAAGTTCTTCATTTCCTACGCAA
TTCCAGATGTGTCCAAAATCACGAAAAGCAAGATCAAGAGGGAGAAATACCTCACGCAGAAGTTGCTTCA
CGAGAGTCACCTCAAAGACCTGACCAAAAACATGGGGATCATCGCCGAGAGGATAGGAGGAACGGTTGAC
AACAGCGTGCGGCCAAAACTCGAAGCACCGGTCGCCACCATGGTGAGCAAGGGCGAGGAGCTGTTCACCG
GGGTGGTGCCCATCCTGGTCGAGCTGGACGGCGACGTAAACGGCCACAAGTTCAGCGTGTCCGGCGAGGG
CGAGGGCGATGCCACCTACGGCAAGCTGACCCTGAAGTTCATCTGCACCACCGGCAAGCTGCCCGTGCCC
TGGCCCACCCTCGTGACCACCCTGACCTACGGCGTGCAGTGCTTCAGCCGCTACCCCGACCACATGAAGC
AGCACGACTTCTTCAAGTCCGCCATGCCCGAAGGCTACGTCCAGGAGCGCACCATCTTCTTCAAGGACGA
CGGCAACTACAAGACCCGCGCCGAGGTGAAGTTCGAGGGCGACACCCTGGTGAACCGCATCGAGCTGAAG
GGCATCGACTTCAAGGAGGACGGCAACATCCTGGGGCACAAGCTGGAGTACAACTACAACAGCCACAACG
TCTATATCATGGCCGACAAGCAGAAGAACGGCATCAAGGTGAACTTCAAGATCCGCCACAACATCGAGGA
CGGCAGCGTGCAGCTCGCCGACCACTACCAGCAGAACACCCCCATCGGCGACGGCCCCGTGCTGCTGCCC
GACAACCACTACCTGAGCACCCAGTCCGCCCTGAGCAAAGACCCCAACGAGAAGCGCGATCACATGGTCC
TGCTGGAGTTCGTGACCGCCGCCGGGATCACTCTCGGCATGGACGAGCTGTACAAGTAAAGCGGCCGCGA
CTCTAGATCATAATCAGCCATACCACATTTGTAGAGGTTTTACTTGCTTTAAAAAACCTCCCACACCTCC
CCCTGAACCTGAAACATAAAATGAATGCAATTGTTGTTGTTAACTTGTTTATTGCAGCTTATAATGGTTA
CAAATAAAGCAATAGCATCACAAATTTCACAAATAAAGCATTTTTTTCACTGCATTCTAGTTGTGGTTTG
TCCAAACTCATCAATGTATCTTAAGGCGTAAATTGTAAGCGTTAATATTTTGTTAAAATTCGCGTTAAAT
TTTTGTTAAATCAGCTCATTTTTTAACCAATAGGCCGAAATCGGCAAAATCCCTTATAAATCAAAAGAAT
AGACCGAGATAGGGT
[37 nt withheld, positions 4496-4532]
AAAGAACGTGGACTCCAACGTCAAAGG
[49 nt withheld, positions 4560-4608]
T
[91 nt withheld, positions 4610-4700]
G
[124 nt withheld, positions 4702-4825]
CAGGTGGCACTTTTCGGGGAAATGTGCGCGGAACCCCTATTTGTTTATTTTTCTAAATACATTCAAATAT
GTATCCGCTCATGAGACAATAACCCTGATAAATGCTTCAATAATATTGAAAAAGGAAGAGTCCTGAGGCG
GAAAGAACCAGCTGTGGAATGTGTGTCAGTTAGGGTGTGGAAAGTCCCCAGGCTCCCCAGCAGGCAGAAG
TATGCAAAGCATGCATCTCAATTAGTCAGCAACCAGGTGTGGAAAGTCCCCAGGCTCCCCAGCAGGCAGA
AGTATGCAAAGCATGCATCTCAATTAGTCAGCAACCATAGTCCCGCCCCTAACTCCGCCCATCCCGCCCC
TAACTCCGCCCAGTTCCGCCCATTCTCCGCCCCATGGCTGACTAATTTTTTTTATTTATGCAGAGGCCGA
GGCAGCCTCGGCCTCTGAGCTATTCCAGAAGTAGTGAGGAGGCTTTTTTGGAGGCCTAGGCTTTTGCAAA
GATCGATCAAGAGACAGGATGAGGATCGTTTCGCATGATTGAACAAGATGGATTGCACGCAGGTTCTCCG
GCCGCTTGGGTGGAGAGGCTATTCGGCTATGACTGGGCACAACAGACAATCGGCTGCTCTGATGCCGCCG
TGTTCCGGCTGTCAGCGCAGGGGCGCCCGGTTCTTTTTGTCAAGACCGACCTGTCCGGTGCCCTGAATGA
ACTGCAAGACGAGGCAGCGCGGCTATCGTGGCTGGCCACGACGGGCGTTCCTTGCGCAGCTGTGCTCGAC
GTTGTCACTGAAGCGGGAAGGGACTGGCTGCTATTGGGCGAAGTGCCGGGGCAGGATCTCCTGTCATCTC
ACCTTGCTCCTGCCGAGAAAGTATCCATCATGGCTGATGCAATGCGGCGGCTGCATACGCTTGATCCGGC
TACCTGCCCATTCGACCACCAAGCGAAACATCGCATCGAGCGAGCACGTACTCGGATGGAAGCCGGTCTT
GTCGATCAGGATGATCTGGACGAAGAGCATCAGGGGCTCGCGCCAGCCGAACTGTTCGCCAGGCTCAAGG
CGAGCATGCCCGACGGCGAGGATCTCGTCGTGACCCATGGCGATGCCTGCTTGCCGAATATCATGGTGGA
AAATGGCCGCTTTTCTGGATTCATCGACTGTGGCCGGCTGGGTGTGGCGGACCGCTATCAGGACATAGCG
TTGGCTACCCGTGATATTGCTGAAGAGCTTGGCGGCGAATGGGCTGACCGCTTCCTCGTGCTTTACGGTA
TCGCCGCTCCCGATTCGCAGCGCATCGCCTTCTATCGCCTTCTTGACGAGTTCTTCTGAGCGGGACTCTG
GGGTTCGAAATGACCGACCAAGCGACGCCCAACCTGCCATCACGAGATTTCGATTCCACCGCCGCCTTCT
ATGAAAGGTTGGGCTTCGGAATCGTTTTCCGGGACGCCGGCTGGATGATCCTCCAGCGCGGGGATCTCAT
GCTGGAGTTCTTCGCCCACCCTAGGGGGAGGCTAACTGAAACACGGAAGGAGACAATACCGGAAGGAACC
CGCGCTATGACGGCAATAAAAAGACAGAATAAAACGCACGGTGTTGGGTCGTTTGTTCATAAACGCGGGG
TTCGGTCCCAGGGCTGGCACTCTGTCGATACCCCACCGAGACCCCATTGGGGCCAATACGCCCGCGTTTC
TTCCTTTTCCCCACCCCACCCCCCAAGTTCGGGTGAAGGCCCAGGGCTCGCAGCCAACGTCGGGGCGGCA
GGCCCTGCCATAGCCTCAGGTTACTCATATATACTTTAGATTGATTTAAAACTTCATTTTTAATTTAAAA
GGATCTAGGTGAAGATCCTTTTTGATAATCTCATGACCAAAATCCCTTAACGTGAGTTTTCGTTCCACTG
AGCGTCAGACCCCGTAGAAAAGATCAAAGGATCTTCTTGAGATCCTTTTTTTCTGCGCGTAATCTGCTGC
TTGCAAACAAAAAAACCACCGCTACCAGCGGTGGTTTGTTTGCCGGATCAAGAGCTACCAACTCTTTTTC
CGAAGGTAACTGGCTTCAGCAGAGCGCAGATACCAAATACTGTTCTTCTAGTGTAGCCGTAGTTAGGCCA
CCACTTCAAGAACTCTGTAGCACCGCCTACATACCTCGCTCTGCTAATCCTGTTACCAGTGGCTGCTGCC
AGTGGCGATAAGTCGTGTCTTACCGGGTTGGACTCAAGACGATAGTTACCGGATAAGGCGCAGCGGTCGG
GCTGAACGGGGGGTTCGTGCACACAGCCCAGCTTGGAGCGAACGACCTACACCGAACTGAGATACCTACA
GCGTGAGCTATGAGAAAGCGCCACGCTTCCCGAAGGGAGAAAGGCGGACAGGTATCCGGTAAGCGGCAGG
GTCGGAACAGGAGAGCGCACGAGGGAGCTTCCAGGGGGAAACGCCTGGTATCTTTATAGTCCTGTCGGGT
TTCGCCACCTCTGACTTGAGCGTCGATTTTTGTGATGCTCGTCAGGGGGGCGGAGCCTATGGAAAAACGC
CAGCAACGCGGCCTTTTTACGGTTCCTGGCCTTTTGCTGGCCTTTTGCTCACATGTTCTTTCCTGCGTTA
TCCCCTGATTCTGTGGATAACCGTATTACCGCCATGCAT
Features (pLannotate 1.2.2; 15 found; start..end, strand, type, name):
     61..364     +  enhancer       CMV enhancer: human cytomegalovirus immediate early enhancer
    365..568     +  promoter       CMV promoter: human cytomegalovirus (CMV) immediate early promoter
    591..657     +  misc_feature   MCS (fragment): multiple cloning site
    661..3384    +  CDS            Ano6: ANO6_MOUSE - Also known as Tmem16f From Mus musculus (Mouse).
   3400..4119    +  CDS            EGFP: the original enhanced GFP (Yang et al., 1996) mammalian codon-optimized
   4136..4219    +  CDS            large T antigen (fragment): large T antigen from SV40 (simian virus 40)
   4242..4363    +  polyA_signal   SV40 poly(A) signal: SV40 polyadenylation signal
   4397..4825    -  rep_origin     f1 ori (sequence partly withheld): f1 bacteriophage origin of replication; arrow indicates direction of (+) strand synthesis
   4852..4956    +  promoter       AmpR promoter: bla
   4958..5315    +  promoter       SV40 promoter: SV40 enhancer and early promoter
   5350..6144    +  CDS            NeoR/KanR: aminoglycoside phosphotransferase from Tn5; aph(3')-II (or nptII); confers resistance to neomycin, kanamycin, and G418 (Geneticin®)
   6165..6317    +  CDS            ble (fragment): BLE_KLEPN - Experimental evidence at protein level: Swiss-Prot protein existence level 1. Binding protein with a strong affinity to the bleomycin family of antibiotics. Binds to CL990; an antimitotic-antibiotic compound. From Klebsiella pneumoniae.
   6376..6423    +  polyA_signal   HSV TK poly(A) signal: herpes simplex virus thymidine kinase polyadenylation signal (Cole and Stacy, 1985)
   6514..6530    -  polyA_signal   bGH poly(A) signal (fragment): bovine growth hormone polyadenylation signal
   6752..7340    +  rep_origin     ori: high-copy-number ColE1/pMB1/pBR322/pUC origin of replication
