[The description below was written by a language model from this plasmid's Addgene catalogue record and pLannotate feature annotations shown in this document.]
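Description:
TMEM16F-I521E-peGFP-N1 is a 7,454 bp mammalian expression plasmid built on the peGFP-N1 backbone. It produces a point mutant of mouse TMEM16F (anoctamin 6, Ano6, transcript variant 2) fused at its C-terminus to EGFP. The human cytomegalovirus immediate early enhancer and promoter drive transcription. They are followed by a remnant of the multiple cloning site, the Ano6 coding sequence, and then the EGFP coding sequence a short linker's distance downstream, as expected for an N1-type vector in which the insert sits upstream of the fluorescent protein. An SV40 polyadenylation signal terminates the transcript. According to the record, the insert carries the I521E substitution and lacks the first three N-terminal residues (MQM) of the native protein.

The plasmid is propagated in E. coli from a high-copy ColE1/pUC-type origin under kanamycin selection. Resistance comes from the Tn5 aminoglycoside phosphotransferase (NeoR/KanR) cassette, which has a dual promoter arrangement. A bacterial bla promoter provides kanamycin resistance in bacteria, and the SV40 enhancer/early promoter with an HSV TK polyadenylation signal allows G418 selection of transfected mammalian cells. An f1 origin is also present for single-stranded DNA production. The short large T antigen, ble and bGH poly(A) fragments in the annotation are probably backbone remnants or partial matches rather than functional elements.

The stated purpose is expression of TMEM16F-I521E-eGFP in mammalian cells, where the GFP tag allows expression and localisation to be followed. The associated publication examines the capacity of TMEM16 and OSCA/TMEM63 family proteins to permeate ions and phospholipids. This suggests the mutant is used to probe those activities, although the record does not describe the specific effect of I521E.
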