Addgene plasmid #228578: TMEM16F-I521E-peGFP-N1
Purpose: Expresses mouse TMEM16F-I521E-eGFP in mammalian cells
Depositing lab: Huanghe Yang. Depositing organization: Duke University. Publication: TMEM16 and OSCA/TMEM63 proteins share a conserved potential to permeate ions and phospholipids. Lowry AJ, Liang P, Song M, Serena Wan YC, Pei ZM, Yang H, Zhang Y. bioRxiv [Preprint]. 2024 Sep 3:2024.02.04.578431. doi: 10.1101/2024.02.04.578431. PubMed 38370744.
Backbone
  Vector backbone: peGFP-N1
  Vector type: Mammalian Expression
Growth in bacteria
  Bacterial resistance: Kanamycin, 50 μg/mL
  Growth temperature: 37°C
  Growth strain: DH5alpha
  Copy number: High Copy
Gene/Insert
  Gene/Insert name: TMEM16F/anoctamin 6 (Ano6), transcript variant 2
  Species: M. musculus (mouse)
  Mutation: I521E plus a 3 amino acid N-terminal truncation (MQM)
  Entrez Gene: Ano6 (a.k.a. 2900059G15Rik, F730003B03Rik, Tmem16f)
  Cloning method: Unknown
Terms and licenses: Academic/Nonprofit Terms; Industry Terms: Not Available to Industry
Depositor comments: Please visit https://doi.org/10.1101/2024.02.04.578431 for bioRxiv preprint.
How to cite: TMEM16F-I521E-peGFP-N1 was a gift from Huanghe Yang (Addgene plasmid # 228578 ; http://n2t.net/addgene:228578 ; RRID:Addgene_228578)
